Addgene plasmid #120555: EF1a-Cas9-2XNES-2ERT2-GCN4-SV40-Zeo
Purpose: Express Cas9, 2xNES, 2 tandem ERT2 and GCN4 in mammalian cells
Depositing lab: Yu Wang. Depositing organization: Institute of Zoology, Chinese Academy of Sciences. Publication: Multimode drug inducible CRISPR/Cas9 devices for transcriptional activation and genome editing. Lu J, Zhao C, Zhao Y, Zhang J, Zhang Y, Chen L, Han Q, Ying Y, Peng S, Ai R, Wang Y. Nucleic Acids Res. 2018 Mar 16;46(5):e25. doi: 10.1093/nar/gkx1222. PubMed 29237052.
Backbone
  Vector backbone: pRRL.sin-18.ppy.
  Vector type: Mammalian Expression, Lentiviral
  Selectable markers: Zeocin
Growth in bacteria
  Bacterial resistance: Ampicillin, 100 μg/mL
  Growth temperature: 37°C
  Growth strain: NEB Stable
  Copy number: High Copy
Gene/Insert
  Gene/Insert name: Cas9, NES, ERT2 and GCN4
  Species: Synthetic
  Cloning method: Restriction Enzyme; 5′ cloning site Unknown (unknown if destroyed); 3′ cloning site Unknown (unknown if destroyed)
  Sequencing primers: 5′ n/a
Resource information
  A portion of this plasmid was derived from a plasmid made by: Cas9 was cloned from Addgene plasmid #42230; ERT2 was cloned from the pAd-CreER plasmid (a gift from T. C. He’s lab, Chicago University); NES and GCN4 sequences were synthesized
Terms and licenses: Academic/Nonprofit Terms; Industry Terms: Not Available to Industry
How to cite: EF1a-Cas9-2XNES-2ERT2-GCN4-SV40-Zeo was a gift from Yu Wang (Addgene plasmid # 120555 ; http://n2t.net/addgene:120555 ; RRID:Addgene_120555)
