[The description below was written by a language model from this plasmid's Addgene catalogue record and pLannotate feature annotations shown in this document.]
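Description:
EF1a-Cas9-2XNES-2ERT2-GCN4-SV40-Zeo is a third-generation, self-inactivating HIV-1 lentiviral transfer plasmid built on the pRRL.sin-18 backbone, about 15.3 kb in the sequenced record. It is maintained in E. coli through a high-copy ColE1/pUC origin with ampicillin resistance, and also carries an f1 origin and an SV40 origin. The viral framework consists of an RSV promoter driving a truncated 5' LTR, the Ψ packaging signal with a gag fragment, the RRE for Rev-dependent export of the genomic RNA, a cPPT/CTS, a WPRE and a ΔU3 3' LTR. The U3 deletion leaves the integrated provirus without LTR promoter activity, so expression depends on the internal promoters.

The payload is a synthetic fusion protein expressed from the human EF-1α promoter. It comprises Streptococcus pyogenes Cas9 (annotated as two overlapping segments that together span the coding region), two nuclear export signals named in the catalogue entry but not annotated in the table, two tandem ERT2 estrogen receptor ligand-binding domains, and GCN4 peptide epitopes. One full GCN4_v4 copy and two fragments are detected, which suggests a repeat array, though the record does not state the copy number. ERT2 domains and NES motifs typically hold a fusion protein in the cytoplasm until 4-hydroxytamoxifen is added, so Cas9 nuclear access becomes drug-dependent. GCN4 epitopes can recruit scFv-fused effector proteins in SunTag-type systems.

An SV40 poly(A) signal follows the fusion, and a downstream SV40 promoter drives BleoR for Zeocin selection of mammalian cells. The associated publication concerns drug-inducible CRISPR/Cas9 devices for transcriptional activation and genome editing. The record does not indicate whether this Cas9 is nuclease-active or catalytically dead.
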