Features (pLannotate 1.2.2; 36 found; start..end, strand, type, name):
     38..104     +  CDS            small t antigen (fragment): SV40 (simian virus 40) small t antigen
    111..1198    +  promoter       EF-1α promoter (fragment): strong constitutive promoter for human elongation factor EF-1α
   1226..2941    +  CDS            Cas9(N): N-terminal portion of Streptococcus pyogenes Cas9 (Zetsche et al., 2015)
   2828..5326    +  CDS            Cas9(C): C-terminal portion of Streptococcus pyogenes Cas9 (Zetsche et al., 2015)
   5453..6388    +  CDS            ERT2: mutated ligand-binding domain of the human estrogen receptor (Feil et al., 1997)
   6440..7375    +  CDS            ERT2: mutated ligand-binding domain of the human estrogen receptor (Feil et al., 1997)
   7553..7609    +  CDS            GCN4_v4: GCN4 peptide optimized to improve solubility while preserving binding to an scFv-GFP fusion protein (Tanenbaum et al., 2014)
   7927..7950    +  CDS            GCN4_v4 (fragment): GCN4 peptide optimized to improve solubility while preserving binding to an scFv-GFP fusion protein (Tanenbaum et al., 2014)
   8219..8241    +  CDS            GCN4_v4 (fragment): GCN4 peptide optimized to improve solubility while preserving binding to an scFv-GFP fusion protein (Tanenbaum et al., 2014)
   8287..8405    +  polyA_signal   SV40 poly(A) signal: SV40 polyadenylation signal
   8423..8752    +  promoter       SV40 promoter: SV40 enhancer and early promoter
   8762..9136    +  CDS            BleoR: antibiotic-binding protein; Sh ble from Streptoalloteichus hindustanus; confers resistance to bleomycin, phleomycin, and Zeocin™
   9185..9217    +  LTR            3' LTR (ΔU3) (fragment): self-inactivating 3' long terminal repeat (LTR) from Moloney murine leukemia virus
   9222..9810    +  misc_feature   WPRE: woodchuck hepatitis virus posttranscriptional regulatory element
   9827..9895    +  CDS            nef (fragment): NEF_HV1Z2 - Experimental evidence at protein level: Swiss-Prot protein existence level 1. Extracellular Nef protein targets CD4(+) T-lymphocytes for apoptosis by interacting with CXCR4 surface receptors. From Human immunodeficiency virus type 1 group M subtype D (isolate Z2/CDC-Z34) (HIV-1).
   9897..10130   +  LTR            3' LTR (ΔU3): self-inactivating 3' long terminal repeat (LTR) from HIV-1
  10202..10323   +  polyA_signal   SV40 poly(A) signal: SV40 polyadenylation signal
  10342..10477   +  rep_origin     SV40 ori: SV40 origin of replication
  10498..10516   -  promoter       T7 promoter: promoter for bacteriophage T7 RNA polymerase
  10524..10679   +  CDS            lacZα (fragment): LacZα fragment of β-galactosidase; lacZ fragment
  10684..11112   +  rep_origin     f1 ori (sequence partly withheld): f1 bacteriophage origin of replication; arrow indicates direction of (+) strand synthesis
  11165..11269   +  promoter       AmpR promoter: bla
  11270..12130   +  CDS            AmpR: β-lactamase; bla; confers resistance to ampicillin, carbenicillin, and related antibiotics
  12301..12889   +  rep_origin     ori: high-copy-number ColE1/pMB1/pBR322/pUC origin of replication
  13072..13164   +  CDS            lacI (fragment): lac repressor; lacI; The lac repressor binds to the lac operator to inhibit transcription in E. coli. This inhibition can be relieved by adding lactose or isopropyl-β-D-thiogalactopyranoside (IPTG).
  13177..13198   +  protein_bind   CAP binding site: CAP binding activates transcription in the presence of cAMP. E. coli catabolite activator protein
  13213..13243   +  promoter       lac promoter: promoter for the E. coli lac operon
  13247..13269   +  protein_bind   lac operator (fragment): The lac repressor binds to the lac operator to inhibit transcription in E. coli. This inhibition can be relieved by adding lactose or isopropyl-β-D-thiogalactopyranoside (IPTG). lac repressor encoded by lacI
  13312..13330   +  promoter       T3 promoter: promoter for bacteriophage T3 RNA polymerase
  13358..13584   +  promoter       RSV promoter: Rous sarcoma virus enhancer/promoter
  13585..13765   +  LTR            5' LTR (truncated): truncated 5' long terminal repeat (LTR) from HIV-1
  13812..13937   +  misc_feature   HIV-1 Ψ: packaging signal of human immunodeficiency virus type 1
  13921..14284   +  CDS            HIV-1 gag (fragment): gag protein from human immunodeficiency virus 1; gag
  14430..14663   +  misc_feature   RRE: The Rev response element (RRE) of HIV-1 allows for Rev-dependent mRNA export from the nucleus to the cytoplasm.
  15040..15140   +  CDS            Rev (fragment): human immunodeficiency virus 1 (HIV-1) Rev protein; rev; enhances nuclear export of unspliced and incompletely spliced viral mRNAs
  15159..15276   +  misc_feature   cPPT/CTS: central polypurine tract and central termination sequence of HIV-1
>Addgene plasmid #120555 | EF1a-Cas9-2XNES-2ERT2-GCN4-SV40-Zeo | addgene full sequence | sequence record 236379 | Addgene NGS Result
ATAGCCCGGGCTCGACCATATGATAAGCTTTGCAAAGATGGATAAAGTTTTAAACAGAGAGGAATCTTTG
CAGCTAATGGACCTTCTAGGTCTTGAAAGGAGTGGGAATTGGCTCCGGTGCCCGTCAGTGGGCAGAGCGC
ACATCGCCCACAGTCCCCGAGAAGTTGGGGGGAGGGGTCGGCAATTGAACCGGTGCCTAGAGAAGGTGGC
GCGGGGTAAACTGGGAAAGTGATGTCGTGTACTGGCTCCGCCTTTTTCCCGAGGGTGGGGGAGAACCGTA
TATAAGTGCAGTAGTCGCCGTGAACGTTCTTTTTCGCAACGGGTTTGCCGCCAGAACACAGGTAAGTGCC
GTGTGTGGTTCCCGCGGGCCTGGCCTCTTTACGGGTTATGGCCCTTGCGTGCCTTGAATTACTTCCACCT
GGCTGCAGTACGTGATTCTTGATCCCGAGCTTCGGGTTGGAAGTGGGTGGGAGAGTTCGAGGCCTTGCGC
TTAAGGAGCCCCTTCGCCTCGTGCTTGAGTTGAGGCCTGGCCTGGGCGCTGGGGCCGCCGCGTGCGAATC
TGGTGGCACCTTCGCGCCTGTCTCGCTGCTTTCGATAAGTCTCTAGCCATTTAAAATTTTTGATGACCTG
CTGCGACGCTTTTTTTCTGGCAAGATAGTCTTGTAAATGCGGGCCAAGATCTGCACACTGGTATTTCGGT
TTTTGGGGCCGCGGGCGGCGACGGGGCCCGTGCGTCCCAGCGCACATGTTCGGCGAGGCGGGGCCTGCGA
GCGCGGCCACCGAGAATCGGACGGGGGTAGTCTCAAGCTGGCCGGCCTGCTCTGGTGCCTGGCCTCGCGC
CGCCGTGTATCGCCCCGCCCTGGGCGGCAAGGCTGGCCCGGTCGGCACCAGTTGCGTGAGCGGAAAGATG
GCCGCTTCCCGGCCCTGCTGCAGGGAGCTCAAAATGGAGGACGCGGCGCTCGGGAGAGCGGGCGGGTGAG
TCACCCACACAAAGGAAAAGGGCCTTTCCGTCCTCAGCCGTCGCTTCATGTGACTCCACGGAGTACCGGG
CGCCGTCCAGGCACCTCGATTAGTTCTCGAGCTTTTGGAGTACGTCGTCTTTAGGTTGGGGGGAGGGGTT
TTATGCGATGGAGTTTCCCCACACTGAGTGGGTGGAGACTGAAGTTAGGCCAGCTTGGCACTTGATGTAA
TTCTCCTTTCTAGAGCCACCATGGGTGGCGCGCCTGACAAGAAGTACAGCATCGGCCTGGACATCGGCAC
CAACTCTGTGGGCTGGGCCGTGATCACCGACGAGTACAAGGTGCCCAGCAAGAAATTCAAGGTGCTGGGC
AACACCGACCGGCACAGCATCAAGAAGAACCTGATCGGAGCCCTGCTGTTCGACAGCGGCGAAACAGCCG
AGGCCACCCGGCTGAAGAGAACCGCCAGAAGAAGATACACCAGACGGAAGAACCGGATCTGCTATCTGCA
AGAGATCTTCAGCAACGAGATGACCAAGGTGGACGACAGCTTCTTCCACAGACTGGAAGAGTCCTTCCTG
GTGGAAGAGGATAAGAAGCACGAGCGGCACCCCATCTTCGGCAACATCGTGGACGAGGTGGCCTACCACG
AGAAGTACCCCACCATCTACCACCTGAGAAAGAAACTGGTGGACAGCACCGACAAGGCCGACCTGCGGCT
GATCTATCTGGCCCTGGCCCACATGATCAAGTTCCGGGGCCACTTCCTGATCGAGGGCGACCTGAACCCC
GACAACAGCGACGTGGACAAGCTGTTCATCCAGCTGGTGCAGACCTACAACCAGCTGTTCGAGGAAAACC
CCATCAACGCCAGCGGCGTGGACGCCAAGGCCATCCTGTCTGCCAGACTGAGCAAGAGCAGACGGCTGGA
AAATCTGATCGCCCAGCTGCCCGGCGAGAAGAAGAATGGCCTGTTCGGAAACCTGATTGCCCTGAGCCTG
GGCCTGACCCCCAACTTCAAGAGCAACTTCGACCTGGCCGAGGATGCCAAACTGCAGCTGAGCAAGGACA
CCTACGACGACGACCTGGACAACCTGCTGGCCCAGATCGGCGACCAGTACGCCGACCTGTTTCTGGCCGC
CAAGAACCTGTCCGACGCCATCCTGCTGAGCGACATCCTGAGAGTGAACACCGAGATCACCAAGGCCCCC
CTGAGCGCCTCTATGATCAAGAGATACGACGAGCACCACCAGGACCTGACCCTGCTGAAAGCTCTCGTGC
GGCAGCAGCTGCCTGAGAAGTACAAAGAGATTTTCTTCGACCAGAGCAAGAACGGCTACGCCGGCTACAT
TGACGGCGGAGCCAGCCAGGAAGAGTTCTACAAGTTCATCAAGCCCATCCTGGAAAAGATGGACGGCACC
GAGGAACTGCTCGTGAAGCTGAACAGAGAGGACCTGCTGCGGAAGCAGCGGACCTTCGACAACGGCAGCA
TCCCCCACCAGATCCACCTGGGAGAGCTGCACGCCATTCTGCGGCGGCAGGAAGATTTTTACCCATTCCT
GAAGGACAACCGGGAAAAGATCGAGAAGATCCTGACCTTCCGCATCCCCTACTACGTGGGCCCTCTGGCC
AGGGGAAACAGCAGATTCGCCTGGATGACCAGAAAGAGCGAGGAAACCATCACCCCCTGGAACTTCGAGG
AAGTGGTGGACAAGGGCGCTTCCGCCCAGAGCTTCATCGAGCGGATGACCAACTTCGATAAGAACCTGCC
CAACGAGAAGGTGCTGCCCAAGCACAGCCTGCTGTACGAGTACTTCACCGTGTATAACGAGCTGACCAAA
GTGAAATACGTGACCGAGGGAATGAGAAAGCCCGCCTTCCTGAGCGGCGAGCAGAAAAAGGCCATCGTGG
ACCTGCTGTTCAAGACCAACCGGAAAGTGACCGTGAAGCAGCTGAAAGAGGACTACTTCAAGAAAATCGA
GTGCTTCGACTCCGTGGAAATCTCCGGCGTGGAAGATCGGTTCAACGCCTCCCTGGGCACATACCACGAT
CTGCTGAAAATTATCAAGGACAAGGACTTCCTGGACAATGAGGAAAACGAGGACATTCTGGAAGATATCG
TGCTGACCCTGACACTGTTTGAGGACAGAGAGATGATCGAGGAACGGCTGAAAACCTATGCCCACCTGTT
CGACGACAAAGTGATGAAGCAGCTGAAGCGGCGGAGATACACCGGCTGGGGCAGGCTGAGCCGGAAGCTG
ATCAACGGCATCCGGGACAAGCAGTCCGGCAAGACAATCCTGGATTTCCTGAAGTCCGACGGCTTCGCCA
ACAGAAACTTCATGCAGCTGATCCACGACGACAGCCTGACCTTTAAAGAGGACATCCAGAAAGCCCAGGT
GTCCGGCCAGGGCGATAGCCTGCACGAGCACATTGCCAATCTGGCCGGCAGCCCCGCCATTAAGAAGGGC
ATCCTGCAGACAGTGAAGGTGGTGGACGAGCTCGTGAAAGTGATGGGCCGGCACAAGCCCGAGAACATCG
TGATCGAAATGGCCAGAGAGAACCAGACCACCCAGAAGGGACAGAAGAACAGCCGCGAGAGAATGAAGCG
GATCGAAGAGGGCATCAAAGAGCTGGGCAGCCAGATCCTGAAAGAACACCCCGTGGAAAACACCCAGCTG
CAGAACGAGAAGCTGTACCTGTACTACCTGCAGAATGGGCGGGATATGTACGTGGACCAGGAACTGGACA
TCAACCGGCTGTCCGACTACGATGTGGACCATATCGTGCCTCAGAGCTTTCTGAAGGACGACTCCATCGA
CAACAAGGTGCTGACCAGAAGCGACAAGAACCGGGGCAAGAGCGACAACGTGCCCTCCGAAGAGGTCGTG
AAGAAGATGAAGAACTACTGGCGGCAGCTGCTGAACGCCAAGCTGATTACCCAGAGAAAGTTCGACAATC
TGACCAAGGCCGAGAGAGGCGGCCTGAGCGAACTGGATAAGGCCGGCTTCATCAAGAGACAGCTGGTGGA
AACCCGGCAGATCACAAAGCACGTGGCACAGATCCTGGACTCCCGGATGAACACTAAGTACGACGAGAAT
GACAAGCTGATCCGGGAAGTGAAAGTGATCACCCTGAAGTCCAAGCTGGTGTCCGATTTCCGGAAGGATT
TCCAGTTTTACAAAGTGCGCGAGATCAACAACTACCACCACGCCCACGACGCCTACCTGAACGCCGTCGT
GGGAACCGCCCTGATCAAAAAGTACCCTAAGCTGGAAAGCGAGTTCGTGTACGGCGACTACAAGGTGTAC
GACGTGCGGAAGATGATCGCCAAGAGCGAGCAGGAAATCGGCAAGGCTACCGCCAAGTACTTCTTCTACA
GCAACATCATGAACTTTTTCAAGACCGAGATTACCCTGGCCAACGGCGAGATCCGGAAGCGGCCTCTGAT
CGAGACAAACGGCGAAACCGGGGAGATCGTGTGGGATAAGGGCCGGGATTTTGCCACCGTGCGGAAAGTG
CTGAGCATGCCCCAAGTGAATATCGTGAAAAAGACCGAGGTGCAGACAGGCGGCTTCAGCAAAGAGTCTA
TCCTGCCCAAGAGGAACAGCGATAAGCTGATCGCCAGAAAGAAGGACTGGGACCCTAAGAAGTACGGCGG
CTTCGACAGCCCCACCGTGGCCTATTCTGTGCTGGTGGTGGCCAAAGTGGAAAAGGGCAAGTCCAAGAAA
CTGAAGAGTGTGAAAGAGCTGCTGGGGATCACCATCATGGAAAGAAGCAGCTTCGAGAAGAATCCCATCG
ACTTTCTGGAAGCCAAGGGCTACAAAGAAGTGAAAAAGGACCTGATCATCAAGCTGCCTAAGTACTCCCT
GTTCGAGCTGGAAAACGGCCGGAAGAGAATGCTGGCCTCTGCCGGCGAACTGCAGAAGGGAAACGAACTG
GCCCTGCCCTCCAAATATGTGAACTTCCTGTACCTGGCCAGCCACTATGAGAAGCTGAAGGGCTCCCCCG
AGGATAATGAGCAGAAACAGCTGTTTGTGGAACAGCACAAGCACTACCTGGACGAGATCATCGAGCAGAT
CAGCGAGTTCTCCAAGAGAGTGATCCTGGCCGACGCTAATCTGGACAAAGTGCTGTCCGCCTACAACAAG
CACCGGGATAAGCCCATCAGAGAGCAGGCCGAGAATATCATCCACCTGTTTACCCTGACCAATCTGGGAG
CCCCTGCCGCCTTCAAGTACTTTGACACCACCATCGACCGGAAGAGGTACACCAGCACCAAAGAGGTGCT
GGACGCCACCCTGATCCACCAGAGCATCACCGGCCTGTACGAGACACGGATCGACCTGTCTCAGCTGGGA
GGCGACGGAGGTAGTGGAGGTACTAGTTTAGCCTTGAAATTAGCAGGTCTTGATATCGCTAGCTTAGCCT
TGAAATTAGCAGGTCTTGATATCGCTAGCCGCCTGCTGGAAGATGGCGATCTCGAGCCATCTGCTGGAGA
CATGAGAGCTGCCAACCTTTGGCCAAGCCCGCTCATGATCAAACGCTCTAAGAAGAACAGCCTGGCCTTG
TCCCTGACGGCCGACCAGATGGTCAGTGCCTTGTTGGATGCTGAGCCCCCCATACTCTATTCCGAGTATG
ATCCTACCAGACCCTTCAGTGAAGCTTCGATGATGGGCTTACTGACCAACCTGGCAGACAGGGAGCTGGT
TCACATGATCAACTGGGCGAAGAGGGTGCCAGGCTTTGTGGATTTGACCCTCCATGATCAGGTCCACCTT
CTAGAATGTGCCTGGCTAGAGATCCTGATGATTGGTCTCGTCTGGCGCTCCATGGAGCACCCAGTGAAGC
TACTGTTTGCTCCTAACTTGCTCTTGGACAGGAACCAGGGAAAATGTGTAGAGGGCATGGTGGAGATCTT
CGACATGCTGCTGGCTACATCATCTCGGTTCCGCATGATGAATCTGCAGGGAGAGGAGTTTGTGTGCCTC
AAATCTATTATTTTGCTTAATTCTGGAGTGTACACATTTCTGTCCAGCACCCTGAAGTCTCTGGAAGAGA
AGGACCATATCCACCGAGTCCTGGACAAGATCACAGACACTTTGATCCACCTGATGGCCAAGGCAGGCCT
GACCCTGCAGCAGCAGCACCAGCGGCTGGCCCAGCTCCTCCTCATCCTCTCCCACATCAGGCACATGAGT
AACAAAGGCATGGAGCATCTGTACAGCATGAAGTGCAAGAACGTGGTGCCCCTCTATGACCTGCTGCTGG
AGGCGGCGGACGCCCACCGCCTACATGCGCCCACTAGCCGTGGAGGGGCATCCGTGGAGGAGACGGACCA
AAGCCACTTGGCCACTGCGGGCTCTACTTCATCGCATTCCTTGCAAAAGTATTACATCACGGGGGAGGCA
GAGGGTTTCCCTGCCACAGCTGGATCCCGCACTAGTCGCCTGCTGGAAGATGGCGATCTCGAGCCATCTG
CTGGAGACATGAGAGCTGCCAACCTTTGGCCAAGCCCGCTCATGATCAAACGCTCTAAGAAGAACAGCCT
GGCCTTGTCCCTGACGGCCGACCAGATGGTCAGTGCCTTGTTGGATGCTGAGCCCCCCATACTCTATTCC
GAGTATGATCCTACCAGACCCTTCAGTGAAGCTTCGATGATGGGCTTACTGACCAACCTGGCAGACAGGG
AGCTGGTTCACATGATCAACTGGGCGAAGAGGGTGCCAGGCTTTGTGGATTTGACCCTCCATGATCAGGT
CCACCTTCTAGAATGTGCCTGGCTAGAGATCCTGATGATTGGTCTCGTCTGGCGCTCCATGGAGCACCCA
GTGAAGCTACTGTTTGCTCCTAACTTGCTCTTGGACAGGAACCAGGGAAAATGTGTAGAGGGCATGGTGG
AGATCTTCGACATGCTGCTGGCTACATCATCTCGGTTCCGCATGATGAATCTGCAGGGAGAGGAGTTTGT
GTGCCTCAAATCTATTATTTTGCTTAATTCTGGAGTGTACACATTTCTGTCCAGCACCCTGAAGTCTCTG
GAAGAGAAGGACCATATCCACCGAGTCCTGGACAAGATCACAGACACTTTGATCCACCTGATGGCCAAGG
CAGGCCTGACCCTGCAGCAGCAGCACCAGCGGCTGGCCCAGCTCCTCCTCATCCTCTCCCACATCAGGCA
CATGAGTAACAAAGGCATGGAGCATCTGTACAGCATGAAGTGCAAGAACGTGGTGCCCCTCTATGACCTG
CTGCTGGAGGCGGCGGACGCCCACCGCCTACATGCGCCCACTAGCCGTGGAGGGGCATCCGTGGAGGAGA
CGGACCAAAGCCACTTGGCCACTGCGGGCTCTACTTCATCGCATTCCTTGCAAAAGTATTACATCACGGG
GGAGGCAGAGGGTTTCCCTGCCACAGCTGGTACCTATCCCTATGACGTGCCCGATTATGCCAGCCTGGGC
AGCGGCTCCCCCAAGAAAAAACGCAAGGTGGAAGATCCTAAGAAAAAGCGGAAAGTGGACGGCATTGGTA
GTGGGAGCAACGGCAGCAGCGGTTCCGGCGCCATCATACACGCGGCCGCAACAAGCGGTCCGGAAGAACT
TTTGAGCAAGAATTATCATCTTGAGAACGAAGTGGCTCGTCTTAAGAAAGGTTCTGGCAGTGGAGAAGAA
CTGCTTTCAAAGAATTACCACCTGGAAAATGAGGTAGCTAGACTGAAAAAGGGGAGCGGAAGTGGGGAGG
AGTTGCTGAGCAAAAATTATCATTTGGAGAACGAAGTAGCACGACTAAAGAAAGGGTCCGGATCGGGTGA
GGAGTTACTCTCGAAAAATTATCATCTCGAAAACGAAGTGGCTCGGCTAAAAAAGGGCAGTGGTTCTGGA
GAAGAGCTATTATCTAAAAACTACCACCTCGAAAATGAGGTGGCACGCTTAAAAAAGGGAAGTGGCAGTG
GTGAAGAGCTACTATCCAAGAATTATCATCTTGAGAACGAGGTAGCGCGTTTGAAGAAGGGTTCCGGCTC
AGGAGAGGAACTGCTCTCGAAGAACTATCATCTTGAAAATGAGGTCGCTCGATTAAAAAAGGGATCGGGC
AGTGGTGAGGAACTACTTTCAAAGAATTACCACCTCGAAAACGAAGTAGCTCGATTAAAGAAAGGTTCAG
GGTCGGGTGAAGAATTACTGAGTAAAAATTATCATCTGGAAAATGAGGTAGCGAGACTAAAAAAGGGGAG
TGGTTCTGGCGAGGAATTGCTATCGAAAAATTATCATCTTGAGAACGAAGTTGCTAGGCTCAAAAAGGGC
TCAGGCTCAGGCTGAGTTTAAACTAATTGTTTATTGCAGCTTATAATGGTTACAAATAAAGCAATAGCAT
CACAAATTTCACAAATAAAGCATTTTTTTCACTGCATTCTAGTTGTGGTTTGTCCAAACTCATCAATGTA
TCTTATGTCGACCCTGTGGAATGTGTGTCAGTTAGGGTGTGGAAAGTCCCCAGGCTCCCCAGCAGGCAGA
AGTATGCAAAGCATGCATCTCAATTAGTCAGCAACCAGGTGTGGAAAGTCCCCAGGCTCCCCAGCAGGCA
GAAGTATGCAAAGCATGCATCTCAATTAGTCAGCAACCATAGTCCCGCCCCTAACTCCGCCCATCCCGCC
CCTAACTCCGCCCAGTTCCGCCCATTCTCCGCCCCATGGCTGACTAATTTTTTTTATTTATGCAGAGGCC
GAGGCCGCCTCGGCCTCTGAGCTATTCCAGAAGTAGTGAGGAGGCTTTTTTGGAGGCCTAGGCTTTTGCA
AAAAGCTTACCATGGCCAAGTTGACCAGTGCCGTTCCGGTGCTCACCGCGCGCGACGTCGCCGGAGCGGT
CGAGTTCTGGACCGACCGGCTCGGGTTCTCCCGGGACTTCGTGGAGGACGACTTCGCCGGTGTGGTCCGG
GACGACGTGACCCTGTTCATCAGCGCGGTCCAGGACCAGGTGGTGCCGGACAACACCCTGGCCTGGGTGT
GGGTGCGCGGCCTGGACGAGCTGTACGCCGAGTGGTCGGAGGTCGTGTCCACGAACTTCCGGGACGCCTC
CGGGCCGGCCATGACCGAGATCGGCGAGCAGCCGTGGGGGCGGGAGTTCGCCCTGCGCGACCCGGCCGGC
AACTGCGTGCACTTCGTGGCCGAGGAGCAGGACTGACCGATCGATAAAATAAAAGATTTTATTTAGTCTC
CAGAAAAAGGGGGGAATGAAAGACCCCACCTGTAGGTTTGGCAAGCTCGACAATCAACCTCTGGATTACA
AAATTTGTGAAAGATTGACTGGTATTCTTAACTATGTTGCTCCTTTTACGCTATGTGGATACGCTGCTTT
AATGCCTTTGTATCATGCTATTGCTTCCCGTATGGCTTTCATTTTCTCCTCCTTGTATAAATCCTGGTTG
CTGTCTCTTTATGAGGAGTTGTGGCCCGTTGTCAGGCAACGTGGCGTGGTGTGCACTGTGTTTGCTGACG
CAACCCCCACTGGTTGGGGCATTGCCACCACCTGTCAGCTCCTTTCCGGGACTTTCGCTTTCCCCCTCCC
TATTGCCACGGCGGAACTCATCGCCGCCTGCCTTGCCCGCTGCTGGACAGGGGCTCGGCTGTTGGGCACT
GACAATTCCGTGGTGTTGTCGGGGAAGCTGACGTCCTTTCCATGGCTGCTCGCCTGTGTTGCCACCTGGA
TTCTGCGCGGGACGTCCTTCTGCTACGTCCCTTCGGCCCTCAATCCAGCGGACCTTCCTTCCCGCGGCCT
GCTGCCGGCTCTGCGGCCTCTTCCGCGTCTTCGCCTTCGCCCTCAGACGAGTCGGATCTCCCTTTGGGCC
GCCTCCCCGCCTGGAATTCGAGCTCAGTACCTTTAAGACCAATGACTTACAAGGCAGCTGTAGATCTTAG
CCACTTTTTAAAAGAAAAGGGGGGACTGGAAGGGCTAATTCACTCCCAACGAAGACAAGATCTGCTTTTT
GCTTGTACTGGGTCTCTCTGGTTAGACCAGATCTGAGCCTGGGAGCTCTCTGGCTAACTAGGGAACCCAC
TGCTTAAGCCTCAATAAAGCTTGCCTTGAGTGCTTCAAGTAGTGTGTGCCCGTCTGTTGTGTGACTCTGG
TAACTAGAGATCCCTCAGACCCTTTTAGTCAGTGTGGAAAATCTCTAGCAGTAGTAGTTCATGTCATCTT
ATTATTCAGTATTTATAACTTGCAAAGAAATGAATATCAGAGAGTGAGAGGAACTTGTTTATTGCAGCTT
ATAATGGTTACAAATAAAGCAATAGCATCACAAATTTCACAAATAAAGCATTTTTTTCACTGCATTCTAG
TTGTGGTTTGTCCAAACTCATCAATGTATCTTATCATGTCTGGCTCTAGCTATCCCGCCCCTAACTCCGC
CCAGTTCCGCCCATTCTCCGCCCCATGGCTGACTAATTTTTTTTATTTATGCAGAGGCCGAGGCCGCCTC
GGCCTCTGAGCTATTCCAGAAGTAGTGAGGAGGCTTTTTTGGAGGCCTAGGGACGTACCCAATTCGCCCT
ATAGTGAGTCGTATTACGCGCGCTCACTGGCCGTCGTTTTACAACGTCGTGACTGGGAAAACCCTGGCGT
TACCCAACTTAATCGCCTTGCAGCACATCCCCCTTTCGCCAGCTGGCGTAATAGCGAAGAGGCCCGCACC
GATCGCCCTTCCCAACAGTTGCGCAGCCTGAATGGCGAATGGG
[124 nt withheld, positions 10684-10807]
C
[91 nt withheld, positions 10809-10899]
A
[49 nt withheld, positions 10901-10949]
CCTTTGACGTTGGAGTCCACGTTCTTT
[37 nt withheld, positions 10977-11013]
ACCCTATCTCGGTCTATTCTTTTGATTTATAAGGGATTTTGCCGATTTCGGCCTATTGGTTAAAAAATGA
GCTGATTTAACAAAAATTTAACGCGAATTTTAACAAAATATTAACGCTTACAATTTAGGTGGCACTTTTC
GGGGAAATGTGCGCGGAACCCCTATTTGTTTATTTTTCTAAATACATTCAAATATGTATCCGCTCATGAG
ACAATAACCCTGATAAATGCTTCAATAATATTGAAAAAGGAAGAGTATGAGTATTCAACATTTCCGTGTC
GCCCTTATTCCCTTTTTTGCGGCATTTTGCCTTCCTGTTTTTGCTCACCCAGAAACGCTGGTGAAAGTAA
AAGATGCTGAAGATCAGTTGGGTGCACGAGTGGGTTACATCGAACTGGATCTCAACAGCGGTAAGATCCT
TGAGAGTTTTCGCCCCGAAGAACGTTTTCCAATGATGAGCACTTTTAAAGTTCTGCTATGTGGCGCGGTA
TTATCCCGTATTGACGCCGGGCAAGAGCAACTCGGTCGCCGCATACACTATTCTCAGAATGACTTGGTTG
AGTACTCACCAGTCACAGAAAAGCATCTTACGGATGGCATGACAGTAAGAGAATTATGCAGTGCTGCCAT
AACCATGAGTGATAACACTGCGGCCAACTTACTTCTGACAACGATCGGAGGACCGAAGGAGCTAACCGCT
TTTTTGCACAACATGGGGGATCATGTAACTCGCCTTGATCGTTGGGAACCGGAGCTGAATGAAGCCATAC
CAAACGACGAGCGTGACACCACGATGCCTGTAGCAATGGCAACAACGTTGCGCAAACTATTAACTGGCGA
ACTACTTACTCTAGCTTCCCGGCAACAATTAATAGACTGGATGGAGGCGGATAAAGTTGCAGGACCACTT
CTGCGCTCGGCCCTTCCGGCTGGCTGGTTTATTGCTGATAAATCTGGAGCCGGTGAGCGTGGGTCTCGCG
GTATCATTGCAGCACTGGGGCCAGATGGTAAGCCCTCCCGTATCGTAGTTATCTACACGACGGGGAGTCA
GGCAACTATGGATGAACGAAATAGACAGATCGCTGAGATAGGTGCCTCACTGATTAAGCATTGGTAACTG
TCAGACCAAGTTTACTCATATATACTTTAGATTGATTTAAAACTTCATTTTTAATTTAAAAGGATCTAGG
TGAAGATCCTTTTTGATAATCTCATGACCAAAATCCCTTAACGTGAGTTTTCGTTCCACTGAGCGTCAGA
CCCCGTAGAAAAGATCAAAGGATCTTCTTGAGATCCTTTTTTTCTGCGCGTAATCTGCTGCTTGCAAACA
AAAAAACCACCGCTACCAGCGGTGGTTTGTTTGCCGGATCAAGAGCTACCAACTCTTTTTCCGAAGGTAA
CTGGCTTCAGCAGAGCGCAGATACCAAATACTGTTCTTCTAGTGTAGCCGTAGTTAGGCCACCACTTCAA
GAACTCTGTAGCACCGCCTACATACCTCGCTCTGCTAATCCTGTTACCAGTGGCTGCTGCCAGTGGCGAT
AAGTCGTGTCTTACCGGGTTGGACTCAAGACGATAGTTACCGGATAAGGCGCAGCGGTCGGGCTGAACGG
GGGGTTCGTGCACACAGCCCAGCTTGGAGCGAACGACCTACACCAAACTGAGATACCTACAGCGTGAGCT
ATGAGAAAGCGCCACGCTTCCCGAAGGGAGAAAGGCGGACAGGTATCCGGTAAGCGGCAGGGTCGGAACA
GGAGAGCGCACGAGGGAGCTTCCAGGGGGAAACGCCTGGTATCTTTATAGTCCTGTCGGGTTTCGCCACC
TCTGACTTGAGCGTCGATTTTTGTGATGCTCGTCAGGGGGGCGGAGCCTATGGAAAAACGCCAGCAACGC
GGCCTTTTTACGGTTCCTGGCCTTTTGCTGGCCTTTTGCTCACATGTTCTTTCCTGCGTTATCCCCTGAT
TCTGTGGATAACCGTATTACCGCCTTTGAGTGAGCTGATACCGCTCGCCGCAGCCGAACGACCGAGCGCA
GCGAGTCAGTGAGCGAGGAAGCGGAAGAGCGCCCAATACGCAAACCGCCTCTCCCCGCGCGTTGGCCGAT
TCATTAATGCAGCTGGCACGACAGGTTTCCCGACTGGAAAGCGGGCAGTGAGCGCAACGCAATTAATGTG
AGTTAGCTCACTCATTAGGCACCCCAGGCTTTACACTTTATGCTTCCGGCTCGTATGTTGTGTGGAATTG
TGAGCGGATAACAATTTCACACAGGAAACAGCTATGACCATGATTACGCCAAGCGCGCAATTAACCCTCA
CTAAAGGGAACAAAAGCTGGAGCTGCAAGCTTAATGTAGTCTTATGCAATACTCTTGTAGTCTTGCAACA
TGGTAACGATGAGTTAGCAACATGCCTTACAAGGAGAGAAAAAGCACCGTGCATGCCGATTGGTGGAAGT
AAGGTGGTACGATCGTGCCTTATTAGGAAGGCAACAGACGGGTCTGACATGGATTGGACGAACCACTGAA
TTGCCGCATTGCAGAGATATTGTATTTAAGTGCCTAGCTCGATACATAAACGGGTCTCTCTGGTTAGACC
AGATCTGAGCCTGGGAGCTCTCTGGCTAACTAGGGAACCCACTGCTTAAGCCTCAATAAAGCTTGCCTTG
AGTGCTTCAAGTAGTGTGTGCCCGTCTGTTGTGTGACTCTGGTAACTAGAGATCCCTCAGACCCTTTTAG
TCAGTGTGGAAAATCTCTAGCAGTGGCGCCCGAACAGGGACTTGAAAGCGAAAGGGAAACCAGAGGAGCT
CTCTCGACGCAGGACTCGGCTTGCTGAAGCGCGCACGGCAAGAGGCGAGGGGCGGCGACTGGTGAGTACG
CCAAAAATTTTGACTAGCGGAGGCTAGAAGGAGAGAGATGGGTGCGAGAGCGTCAGTATTAAGCGGGGGA
GAATTAGATCGCGATGGGAAAAAATTCGGTTAAGGCCAGGGGGAAAGAAAAAATATAAATTAAAACATAT
AGTATGGGCAAGCAGGGAGCTAGAACGATTCGCAGTTAATCCTGGCCTGTTAGAAACATCAGAAGGCTGT
AGACAAATACTGGGACAGCTACAACCATCCCTTCAGACAGGATCAGAAGAACTTAGATCATTATATAATA
CAGTAGCAACCCTCTATTGTGTGCATCAAAGGATAGAGATAAAAGACACCAAGGAAGCTTTAGACAAGAT
AGAGGAAGAGCAAAACAAAAGTAAGACCACCGCACAGCAAGCGGCCGCTGATCTTCAGACCTGGAGGAGG
AGATATGAGGGACAATTGGAGAAGTGAATTATATAAATATAAAGTAGTAAAAATTGAACCATTAGGAGTA
GCACCCACCAAGGCAAAGAGAAGAGTGGTGCAGAGAGAAAAAAGAGCAGTGGGAATAGGAGCTTTGTTCC
TTGGGTTCTTGGGAGCAGCAGGAAGCACTATGGGCGCAGCGTCAATGACGCTGACGGTACAGGCCAGACA
ATTATTGTCTGGTATAGTGCAGCAGCAGAACAATTTGCTGAGGGCTATTGAGGCGCAACAGCATCTGTTG
CAACTCACAGTCTGGGGCATCAAGCAGCTCCAGGCAAGAATCCTGGCTGTGGAAAGATACCTAAAGGATC
AACAGCTCCTGGGGATTTGGGGTTGCTCTGGAAAACTCATTTGCACCACTGCTGTGCCTTGGAATGCTAG
TTGGAGTAATAAATCTCTGGAACAGATTTGGAATCACACGACCTGGATGGAGTGGGACAGAGAAATTAAC
AATTACACAAGCTTAATACACTCCTTAATTGAAGAATCGCAAAACCAGCAAGAAAAGAATGAACAAGAAT
TATTGGAATTAGATAAATGGGCAAGTTTGTGGAATTGGTTTAACATAACAAATTGGCTGTGGTATATAAA
ATTATTCATAATGATAGTAGGAGGCTTGGTAGGTTTAAGAATAGTTTTTGCTGTACTTTCTATAGTGAAT
AGAGTTAGGCAGGGATATTCACCATTATCGTTTCAGACCCACCTCCCAACCCCGAGGGGACCCGACAGGC
CCGAAGGAATAGAAGAAGAAGGTGGAGAGAGAGACAGAGACAGATCCATTCGATTAGTGAACGGATCTCG
ACGGTATCGGTTAACTTTTAAAAGAAAAGGGGGGATTGGGGGGTACAGTGCAGGGGAAAGAATAGTAGAC
ATAATAGCAACAGACATACAAACTAAAGAATTACAAAAACAAATTACAAAAATTCAAAATTTTATCGATC
ACGAGACTAGCCTCGA
